Addgene plasmid #205355: pBad33_ISTfu1_reRNA
Purpose: Bacterial expression of ISTfu1 TnpB and its reRNA
Depositing lab: Haoyi Wang. Depositing organization: Institute of Zoology, Chinese Academy of Sciences. Publication: Evolutionary mining and functional characterization of TnpB nucleases identify efficient miniature genome editors. Xiang G, Li Y, Sun J, Huo Y, Cao S, Cao Y, Guo Y, Yang L, Cai Y, Zhang YE, Wang H. Nat Biotechnol. 2023 Jun 29. doi: 10.1038/s41587-023-01857-x. PubMed 37386294.
Backbone
  Vector backbone: pBAD
  Vector type: Bacterial Expression
Growth in bacteria
  Bacterial resistance: Chloramphenicol, 25 μg/mL
  Growth temperature: 37°C
  Growth strain: DH5alpha
  Copy number: Low Copy
Gene/Insert
  Gene/Insert name: ISTfu1 TnpB
  Species: Other
  Cloning method: Unknown
Terms and licenses: Academic/Nonprofit Terms; Industry Terms: Not Available to Industry
How to cite: pBad33_ISTfu1_reRNA was a gift from Haoyi Wang (Addgene plasmid # 205355 ; http://n2t.net/addgene:205355 ; RRID:Addgene_205355)
