[The description below was written by a language model from this plasmid's Addgene catalogue record and pLannotate feature annotations shown in this document.]
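Description:
pBad33_ISTfu1_reRNA is a bacterial expression plasmid of about 5.6 kb, built on a pBAD33-type backbone, that supplies the ISTfu1 TnpB nuclease together with its guide RNA (reRNA, the right-end element RNA that directs TnpB to its DNA target) in E. coli. It replicates from a p15A origin, in line with the low copy number in the catalogue entry. This origin is compatible with ColE1-type plasmids, so a second plasmid can be maintained in the same cell. Selection is by chloramphenicol, through a cat gene driven by its own promoter. The annotation also picks up backbone remnants typical of pACYC184/pBAD33 derivatives. These include truncated β-lactamase segments with the bla promoter, an M13 phage origin, short ColE1- and RSF-like origin fragments, an IS1 fragment, and pieces of the tetracycline resistance gene and its promoter. None of these is listed as a working marker.

Despite the pBAD name, the feature table shows no araC gene or araBAD promoter. It instead shows two copies of the strong constitutive synthetic promoter J23119. The first is followed by roughly 1.2 kb of unannotated sequence, which is large enough for a compact TnpB coding region, although the table does not label it. The second lies immediately upstream of a short region with homology to E. coli insQ/tnpB. That match may reflect the reRNA scaffold, which in TnpB systems overlaps the 3′ end of the tnpB gene, but the record does not confirm this assignment. The rrnB T1 and T2 terminators close the cassette. The source species is listed only as "Other". The associated work concerns mining and characterising TnpB nucleases as miniature genome editors, so the plasmid appears suited to bacterial assays of TnpB activity.
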