Features (pLannotate 1.2.2; 18 found; start..end, strand, type, name):
     10..43      +  promoter       J23119 promoter: bacterial promoter (Registry of Standard Biological Parts BBa J23119)
   1284..1318    +  promoter       J23119(SpeI) promoter: bacterial promoter (Registry of Standard Biological Parts BBa J23119) modified to end with an SpeI site
   1324..1464    +  CDS            insQ (fragment): INSQ_ECOLI - Also known as tnpB, ydcM. Protein inferred from homology: Swiss-Prot protein existence level 3. Required for the transposition of the insertion element. From Escherichia coli (strain K12).
   1653..1768    +  ncRNA          5S rRNA: Accession: RF00001 - 5S ribosomal RNA
   1772..1858    +  terminator     rrnB T1 terminator: Escherichia coli rrnB; transcription terminator T1 from the E. coli rrnB gene
   1950..1977    +  terminator     rrnB T2 terminator: transcription terminator T2 from the E. coli rrnB gene
   1996..2087    +  promoter       AmpR promoter: bla
   2088..2207    +  CDS            AmpR (fragment): β-lactamase; bla; confers resistance to ampicillin, carbenicillin, and related antibiotics
   2208..2502    +  CDS            bla(M) (fragment): β-lactamase lacking the signal sequence; bla(M); allows cytosolic expression of β-lactamase
   2545..2925    +  rep_origin     M13 ori (sequence partly withheld): M13 bacteriophage origin of replication; arrow indicates direction of (+) strand synthesis
   3111..3344    +  rep_origin     ori (fragment): high-copy-number ColE1/pMB1/pBR322/pUC origin of replication
   3559..4215    -  CDS            cat: CAT_ECOLX - Experimental evidence at protein level: Swiss-Prot protein existence level 1. This enzyme is an effector of chloramphenicol resistance in bacteria. From Escherichia coli. This protein is used as a marker in many commonly used cloning vectors, such as pACYC184.
   4216..4318    -  promoter       cat promoter: promoter of the E. coli cat gene encoding chloramphenicol acetyltransferase
   4439..4582    +  mobile_element IS1 (fragment): prokaryotic transposable element IS1
   4701..4756    -  rep_origin     RSF ori (fragment): Plasmids containing the RSF 1030 origin of replication can be propagated in E. coli cells that contain additional plasmids with compatible origins.
   4844..5389    -  rep_origin     p15A ori: Plasmids containing the medium-copy-number p15A origin of replication can be propagated in E. coli cells that contain a second plasmid with the ColE1 origin.
   5426..5546    -  CDS            TcR (fragment): tetracycline efflux protein; tet; confers resistance to tetracycline
   5556..8       +  promoter       tet promoter (fragment) (across the origin): E. coli promoter for tetracycline efflux protein gene
>Addgene plasmid #205355 | pBad33_ISTfu1_reRNA | addgene full sequence | sequence record 410906 | Addgene NGS Result
TCATCGATCTGACAGCTAGCTCAGTCCTAGGTATAATGCTAGCCCCGGGAAAAGATCTAAAGAGGAGAAA
GAATTCATGCTGACCGGACGCCGCTACCTGCTGGCTTTCACCCCCGAGCAGGAGGAGTTCGCCGAGAAGA
TCGGTGACGCCTGCCGGGTTGTGTGGAACACCGCGCTGGAGCAGCGCCGACAGTACCGGCGGCGCGGCGC
GTTCATCGGTTACGTAGAGCAGGCGCGGCAGATGGCCGAGGCCAAGAAGGACTTCCCGTGGCTGGCCGAG
GCCCCGTCGCACACGCTTCAGCAAACGCTCCGCGACCTTGAGCGGGCATGCAAGACGCACGGCACGTTCA
AGGTCCGCTGGCGCTCCAAGCGGAAAAACGCGCCGACGTTCCGCTTCCCCGATCCCAAGCAGATCACCGT
GGAGCGAATCTCCCGTCGCTGGGGCCGGGTCAAGCTGCCCAAGCTGGGCTGGACCCGCTTCCGGTGGACA
CGCCCGCTCGGCGGGCAACTTCGCAATGCCACCGTGCTCAAGGACGGTGGGCGCTGGTACATCTCCTTCT
GCGTCGAAGACGGGCTGATGGAGTCCGCACCGAATGGCAAACCCCCGGTGGGGGTGGATCGTGGTGTCAC
TGTCGCAGTCGCCACCTCGTCCGGGTGGATGCGTGACCGCGAGTTCGTCACCCCAGGGGAAGCGGTACGG
CTCAAGCGTCTTCAGCAGCAGCTCGCCCGGCAACGGAAGGGCTCCAACCGGCGCGCGGCCACCCGGGCGA
AGCTGACCAAGCTGAACGCCCGCATCCGCGCCCGGCGTACCGACTTCCTGGCGTGGACCGCCAACCGCCT
CACCTGTGACCACGGACTGGTCGTTGTGGAGGACCTCAACATCCGAAACATGACCGCCTCTGCCAAAGGC
ACGCTTGCCGAGCCGGGGAGGAACGTCGCCGCCAAGGCTGGGCTGAACCGGGCGATCCTGGCCAAGGGAT
GGGGCGGACTACTGACCGCCTTGGAGCACAAGGCTCGTTACCACGGCTCCCGTATTCTGCGGGTGCCACC
TGCGTTCACATCGCAGACCTGCCATGCCTGCGGGCACTGCGCGCCGGACAACCGTGAAAGCCAAGCGGAG
TTCCGGTGCCGCGCCTGCGGCCACCAGGCCAACGCCGACGTGAACGCCGCGAAGAACATCCTCGCCGCCG
GGCTGGCGGTGACAGGGCGTGGAGACCTCGCCGTTGGGCGGTCTGTGAAGCGCCAACCACCCAAGGTAGA
GGCAGCGGGATCCTGAGAGATCTTTGACAGCTAGCTCAGTCCTAGGTATAATACTAGTGTGAAAGCCAAG
CGGAGTTCCGGTGCCGCGCCTGCGGCCACCAGGCCAACGCCGACGTGAACGCCGCGAAGAACATCCTCGC
CGCCGGGCTGGCGGTGACAGGGCGTGGAGACCTCGCCGTTGGGCGGTCTGTGAAGCGCCAACCACCCAAG
GTAGAGGCAGCGTGAACGCGCCTCAGCCACGGGAATCCCCCGCCTTCAGGCGTGGGGAGGAAGTCAAGCT
CGGAGATCATCATTGCGTTTTTTAAGCTTGGCTGTTTTGGCGGATGAGAGAAGATTTTCAGCCTGATACA
GATTAAATCAGAACGCAGAAGCGGTCTGATAAAACAGAATTTGCCTGGCGGCAGTAGCGCGGTGGTCCCA
CCTGACCCCATGCCGAACTCAGAAGTGAAACGCCGTAGCGCCGATGGTAGTGTGGGGTCTCCCCATGCGA
GAGTAGGGAACTGCCAGGCATCAAATAAAACGAAAGGCTCAGTCGAAAGACTGGGCCTTTCGTTTTATCT
GTTGTTTGTCGGTGAACGCTCTCCTGAGTAGGACAAATCCGCCGGGAGCGGATTTGAACGTTGCGAAGCA
ACGGCCCGGAGGGTGGCGGGCAGGACGCCCGCCATAAACTGCCAGGCATCAAATTAAGCAGAAGGCCATC
CTGACGGATGGCCTTTTTGCGTTTCTACAAACTCTTTTGTTTATTTTTCTAAATACATTCAAATATGTAT
CCGCTCATGAGACAATAACCCTGATAAATGCTTCAATAATATTGAAAAAGGAAGAGTATGAGTATTCAAC
ATTTCCGTGTCGCCCTTATTCCCTTTTTTGCGGCATTTTGCCTTCCTGTTTTTGCTCACCCAGAAACGCT
GGTGAAAGTAAAAGATGCTGAAGATCAGTTGGGTGCAGCAAACTATTAACTGGCGAACTACTTACTCTAG
CTTCCCGGCAACAATTAATAGACTGGATGGAGGCGGATAAAGTTGCAGGACCACTTCTGCGCTCGGCCCT
TCCGGCTGGCTGGTTTATTGCTGATAAATCTGGAGCCGGTGAGCGTGGGTCTCGCGGTATCATTGCAGCA
CTGGGGCCAGATGGTAAGCCCTCCCGTATCGTAGTTATCTACACGACGGGGAGTCAGGCAACTATGGATG
AACGAAATAGACAGATCGCTGAGATAGGTGCCTCACTGATTAAGCATTGGTAACTGTCAGACCAAGTTTA
CTCATATATACTTTAGATTGATT
[125 nt withheld, positions 2544-2668]
C
[141 nt withheld, positions 2670-2810]
CCTTTGACGTTGGAGTCCACGTTCTTT
[37 nt withheld, positions 2838-2874]
ACCCTATCTCGGGCTATTCTTTTGATTTATAAGGGATTTTGCCGATTTCGGCCTATTGGTTAAAAAATGA
GCTGATTTAACAAAAATTTAACGCGAATTTTAACAAAATATTAACGTTTACAATTTAAAAGGATCTAGGT
GAAGATCCTTTTTGATAATCTCATGACCAAAATCCCTTAACGTGAGTTTTCGTTCCACTGAGCGTCAGAC
CCCGTAGAAAAGATCAAAGGATCTTCTTGAGATCCTTTTTTTCTGCGCGTAATCTGCTGCTTGCAAACAA
AAAAACCACCGCTACCAGCGGTGGTTTGTTTGCCGGATCAAGAGCTACCAACTCTTTTTCCGAAGGTAAC
TGGCTTCAGCAGAGCGCAGATACCAAATACTGTCCTTCTAGTGTAGCCGTAGTTAGGCCACCACTTCAAG
AACTCTGTAGCACCGCCTACATACCTCGCTCTGCTAATCCTGTTACCAGTCAGGCATTTGAGAAGCACAC
GGTCACACTGCTTCCGGTAGTCAATAAACCGGTAAACCAGCAATAGACATAAGCGGCTATTTAACGACCC
TGCCCTGAACCGACGACCGGGTCGAATTTGCTTTCGAATTTCTGCCATTCATCCGCTTATTATCACTTAT
TCAGGCGTAGCAACCAGGCGTTTAAGGGCACCAATAACTGCCTTAAAAAAATTACGCCCCGCCCTGCCAC
TCATCGCAGTACTGTTGTAATTCATTAAGCATTCTGCCGACATGGAAGCCATCACAAACGGCATGATGAA
CCTGAATCGCCAGCGGCATCAGCACCTTGTCGCCTTGCGTATAATATTTGCCCATGGTGAAAACGGGGGC
GAAGAAGTTGTCCATATTGGCCACGTTTAAATCAAAACTGGTGAAACTCACCCAGGGATTGGCTGAGACG
AAAAACATATTCTCAATAAACCCTTTAGGGAAATAGGCCAGGTTTTCACCGTAACACGCCACATCTTGCG
AATATATGTGTAGAAACTGCCGGAAATCGTCGTGGTATTCACTCCAGAGCGATGAAAACGTTTCAGTTTG
CTCATGGAAAACGGTGTAACAAGGGTGAACACTATCCCATATCACCAGCTCACCGTCTTTCATTGCCATA
CGGAACTCCGGATGAGCATTCATCAGGCGGGCAAGAATGTGAATAAAGGCCGGATAAAACTTGTGCTTAT
TTTTCTTTACGGTCTTTAAAAAGGCCGTAATATCCAGCTGAACGGTCTGGTTATAGGTACATTGAGCAAC
TGACTGAAATGCCTCAAAATGTTCTTTACGATGCCATTGGGATATATCAACGGTGGTATATCCAGTGATT
TTTTTCTCCATTTTAGCTTCCTTAGCTCCTGAAAATCTCGATAACTCAAAAAATACGCCCGGTAGTGATC
TTATTTCATTATGGTGAAAGTTGGAACCTCTTACGTGCCGATCAACGTCTCATTTTCGCCAAAAGTTGGC
CCAGGGCTTCCCGGTATCAACAGGGACACCAGGATTTATTTATTCTGCGAAGTGATCTTCCGTCACAGGT
ATTTATTCGGCGCAAAGTGCGTCGGGTGATGCTGCCAACTTACTGATTTAGTGTATGATGGTGTTTTTGA
GGTGCTCCAGTGGCTTCTGTTTCTATCAGCTGTCCCTCCTGTTCAGCTACTGACGGGGTGGTGCGTAACG
GCAAAAGCACCGCCGGACATCAGCGCTAGCGGAGTGTATACTGGCTTACTATGTTGGCACTGATGAGGGT
GTCAGTGAAGTGCTTCATGTGGCAGGAGAAAAAAGGCTGCACCGGTGCGTCAGCAGAATATGTGATACAG
GATATATTCCGCTTCCTCGCTCACTGACTCGCTACGCTCGGTCGTTCGACTGCGGCGAGCGGAAATGGCT
TACGAACGGGGCGGAGATTTCCTGGAAGATGCCAGGAAGATACTTAACAGGGAAGTGAGAGGGCCGCGGC
AAAGCCGTTTTTCCATAGGCTCCGCCCCCCTGACAAGCATCACGAAATCTGACGCTCAAATCAGTGGTGG
CGAAACCCGACAGGACTATAAAGATACCAGGCGTTTCCCCCTGGCGGCTCCCTCGTGCGCTCTCCTGTTC
CTGCCTTTCGGTTTACCGGTGTCATTCCGCTGTTATGGCCGCGTTTGTCTCATTCCACGCCTGACACTCA
GTTCCGGGTAGGCAGTTCGCTCCAAGCTGGACTGTATGCACGAACCCCCCGTTCAGTCCGACCGCTGCGC
CTTATCCGGTAACTATCGTCTTGAGTCCAACCCGGAAAGACATGCAAAAGCACCACTGGCAGCAGCCACT
GGTAATTGATTTAGAGGAGTTAGTCTTGAAGTCATGCGCCGGTTAAGGCTAAACTGAAAGGACAAGTTTT
GGTGACTGCGCTCCTCCAAGCCAGTTACCTCGGTTCAAAGAGTTGGTAGCTCAGAGAACCTTCGAAAAAC
CGCCCTGCAAGGCGGTTTTTTCGTTTTCAGAGCAAGAGATTACGCGCAGACCAAAACGATCTCAAGAAGA
TCATCTTATTAATCAGATAAAATATTTCTAGGCTCATGAGCCCGAAGTGGCGAGCCCGATCTTCCCCATC
GGTGATGTCGGCGATATAGGCGCCAGCAACCGCACCTGTGGCGCCGGTGATGCCGGCCACGATGCGTCCG
GCGTAGAGGATCTGCTCATGTTTGACAGCTTA
